Addgene plasmid #43499: III-ACGA
Depositing lab: Chad Cowan & Kiran Musunuru. Depositing organization: Harvard University. Publication: A TALEN Genome-Editing System for Generating Human Stem Cell-Based Disease Models. Ding Q, Lee YK, Schaefer EA, Peters DT, Veres A, Kim K, Kuperwasser N, Motola DL, Meissner TB, Hendriks WT, Trevisan M, Gupta RM, Moisan A, Banks E, Friesen M, Schinzel RT, Xia F, Tang A, Xia Y, Figueroa E, Wann A, Ahfeldt T, Daheron L, Zhang F, Rubin LL, Peng LF, Chung RT, Musunuru K, Cowan CA. Cell Stem Cell. 2012 Dec 12. pii: S1934-5909(12)00645-5. doi: 10.1016/j.stem.2012.11.011. PubMed 23246482.
Backbone
  Vector backbone: pCRII-TOPO
  Backbone manufacturer: Invitrogen
  Backbone size w/o insert (bp): 3973
  Vector type: Bacterial Cloning
Growth in bacteria
  Bacterial resistance: Ampicillin and Kanamycin, 100 & 50 μg/mL
  Growth temperature: 37°C
  Growth strain: Top10
  Copy number: High Copy
Gene/Insert
  Gene/Insert name: III-ACGA
  Species: Synthetic
  Insert size (bp): 426
  Cloning method: TOPO Cloning
  Sequencing primers: 5′ T7; 3′ M13-rev
Terms and licenses: Academic/Nonprofit Terms; Industry Terms: Not Available to Industry
How to cite: III-ACGA was a gift from Chad Cowan & Kiran Musunuru (Addgene plasmid # 43499 ; http://n2t.net/addgene:43499 ; RRID:Addgene_43499)
