[The description below was written by a language model from this plasmid's Addgene catalogue record.]
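Description:
III-ACGA is a bacterial cloning plasmid built on the commercial pCRII-TOPO backbone (about 4 kb without insert), into which a 426 bp synthetic insert was placed by TOPO cloning. It is a high-copy plasmid maintained in E. coli and carries dual selection, with resistance to both ampicillin and kanamycin, as is standard for this backbone. The insert is flanked by the vector's T7 and M13-reverse priming sites, which the record lists for sequence verification. No feature table is provided, so the details of the origin of replication and other backbone elements are not itemised in the record, and no expression promoter intended to drive the insert is stated; the vector type is given simply as bacterial cloning.

The plasmid belongs to a TALEN genome-editing system developed for generating human stem cell-based disease models. The record does not explicitly define the insert, but its name and size suggest a pre-assembled block of TAL effector repeats: 426 bp is roughly what four repeat modules of about 34 amino acids each would occupy, and "ACGA" plausibly denotes the four DNA bases those repeats recognise, with "III" likely indicating the position of this block within the ordered assembly scheme. Read this way, it would be a library component rather than a functional nuclease on its own, serving as a storage and source plasmid from which the repeat block is taken and joined with other positional blocks to build a full-length, custom TALE DNA-binding array in a separate nuclease expression vector. This interpretation is an inference from the naming and the associated publication title rather than something stated in the catalogue fields.
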