>Addgene plasmid #43499 | III-ACGA | depositor partial sequence | sequence record 58764 | III-ACGA sequence 426 bps
CGTCTCGGCTCACCCCAGAGCAGGTCGTGGCAATCGCCTCCAACATTGGCGGGAAACAGGCACTCGAGAC
TGTCCAGCGCCTGCTTCCCGTGCTGTGCCAAGCGCACGGACTCACCCCAGAGCAGGTCGTGGCGATCGCA
AGCCACGACGGAGGAAAGCAAGCCTTGGAAACAGTACAGAGGCTGTTGCCTGTGCTGTGCCAAGCGCACG
GCCTCACCCCAGAGCAGGTCGTGGCAATCGCGAGCAATAACGGCGGAAAACAGGCTTTGGAAACGGTGCA
GAGGCTCCTTCCAGTGCTGTGCCAAGCGCACGGATTAACCCCAGAGCAGGTCGTGGCAATCGCCTCCAAC
ATTGGCGGGAAACAGGCACTCGAGACTGTCCAGCGCCTGCTTCCCGTGCTGTGCCAAGCGCACGGACTCA
GAGACG
