>Addgene plasmid #43499 | III-ACGA | addgene partial sequence | sequence record 61516 | M13-F20 5'-TGTAAAACGACGGCCAGT-3'
CGAATTGGGCCCTCTAGATGCATGCTCGAGCGGCCGCCAGTGTGATGGATATCTGCAGAATTCGCCCTTG
CCGTCCTAGCGCGTCTCGGCTCACCCCAGAGCAGGTCGTGGCAATCGCCTCCAACATTGGCGGGAAACAG
GCACTCGAGACTGTCCAGCGCCTGCTTCCCGTGCTGTGCCAAGCGCACGGACTCACCCCAGAGCAGGTCG
TGGCGATCGCAAGCCACGACGGAGGAAAGCAAGCCTTGGAAACAGTACAGAGGCTGTTGCCTGTGCTGTG
CCAAGCGCACGGCCTCACCCCAGAGCAGGTCGTGGCAATCGCGAGCAATAACGGCGGAAAACAGGCTTTG
GAAACGGTGCAGAGGCTCCTTCCAGTGCTGTGCCAAGCGCACGGATTAACCCCAGAGCAGGTCGTGGCAA
TCGCCTCCAACATTGGCGGGAAACAGGCACTCGAGACTGTCCAGCGCCTGCTTCCCGTGCTGTGCCAAGC
GCACGGACTCAGAGACGTGGGCACAGGAAAGAAGGGCGAATTCCAGCACACTGGCGGCCGTTACTAGTGG
ATCCGAGCTCGGTACCAAGCTTGATGCATAGCTTGAGTATTCTATAGTGTCACCTAAATAGCTTGGCGTA
ATCATGGTCATAGCTGTTTCCTGTGTGAAATTGTTATCCGCTCACAATTCCACACAACATACGAGCCGGA
AGCATAAAGTGTAAAGCCTGGGGTGCCTAATGAGTGAGCTAACTCACATTAATTGCGTTGCGCTCACTGC
CCGCTTTCCAGTCGGGAAAACCTGTCGTGCCAGCTGCATTAATGAATCGGCCAACGCGCGGGGAGAGGCG
GTTTGCGTATTGGGCGC
